>Addgene plasmid #203539 | AAV-CAG-SV40NLSf-mScarlet-P2A-hLuc-WPRE | addgene full sequence | sequence record 402556 | Addgene NGS Result
CCTGCAGGCAGCTGCGCGCTCGCTCGCTCACTGAGGCCGCCCGGGCGTCGGGCGACCTTTGGTCGCCCGG
CCTCAGTGAGCGAGCGAGCGCGCAGAGAGGGAGTGGCCAACTCCATCACTAGGGGTTCCTGCGGCCGCAC
TAGTTATTAATAGTAATCAATTACGGGGTCATTAGTTCATAGCCCATATATGGAGTTCCGCGTTACATAA
CTTACGGTAAATGGCCCGCCTGGCTGACCGCCCAACGACCCCCGCCCATTGACGTCAATAATGACGTATG
TTCCCATAGTAACGCCAATAGGGACTTTCCATTGACGTCAATGGGTGGAGTATTTACGGTAAACTGCCCA
CTTGGCAGTACATCAAGTGTATCATATGCCAAGTACGCCCCCTATTGACGTCAATGACGGTAAATGGCCC
GCCTGGCATTATGCCCAGTACATGACCTTATGGGACTTTCCTACTTGGCAGTACATCTACGTATTAGTCA
TCGCTATTACCATGGTCGAGGTGAGCCCCACGTTCTGCTTCACTCTCCCCATCTCCCCCCCCTCCCCACC
CCCAATTTTGTATTTATTTATTTTTTAATTATTTTGTGCAGCGATGGGGGCGGGGGGGGGGGGGGSGGGG
CGAGGCGGAGAGGTGCGGCGGCAGCCAATCAGAGCGGCGCGCTCCGAAAGTTTCCTTTTATGGCGAGGCG
GCGGCGGCGGCGGCCCTATAAAAAGCGAAGCGCGCGGCGGGCGGGAGTCGCTGCGCGCTGCCTTCGCCCC
GTGCCCCGCTCCGCCGCCGCCTCGCGCCGCCCGCCCCGGCTCTGACTGACCGCGTTACTCCCACAGGTGA
GCGGGCGGGACGGCCCTTCTCCTCCGGGCTGTAATTAGCGCTTGGTTTAATGACGGCTTGTTTCTTTTCT
GTGGCTGCGTGAAAGCCTTGAGGGGCTCCGGGAGCGCCGGCAGGAAGGAAATGGGCGGGGAGGGCCTTCG
TGCGTCGCCGCGCCGCCGTCCCCTTCTCCCTCTCCAGCCTCGGGGCTGTCCGCGGGGGGACGGCTGCCTT
CGGGGGGGACGGGGCAGGGCGGGGTTCGGCTTCTGGCGTGTGACCGGCGGCTCTAGAGCCTCTGCTAACC
ATGTTCATGCCTTCTTCTTTTTCCTACAGCTCCTGGGCAACGTGCTGGTTATTGTGCTGTCTCATCATTT
TGGCAAAGAATTGACGCGTGCCACCATGTCTAGTGATGATGAGGCTACTGCTGACTCTCAACATTCTACT
CCTCCAAAAAAGAAGAGAAAGGTAGAAGACCCCGTGAGCAAGGGCGAGGCAGTGATCAAGGAGTTCATGC
GGTTCAAGGTGCACATGGAGGGCTCCATGAACGGCCACGAGTTCGAGATCGAGGGCGAGGGCGAGGGCCG
CCCCTACGAGGGCACCCAGACCGCCAAGCTGAAGGTGACCAAGGGTGGCCCCCTGCCCTTCTCCTGGGAC
ATCCTGTCCCCTCAGTTCATGTACGGCTCCAGGGCCTTCACCAAGCACCCCGCCGACATCCCCGACTACT
ATAAGCAGTCCTTCCCCGAGGGCTTCAAGTGGGAGCGCGTGATGAACTTCGAGGACGGCGGCGCCGTGAC
CGTGACCCAGGACACCTCCCTGGAGGACGGCACCCTGATCTACAAGGTGAAGCTCCGCGGCACCAACTTC
CCTCCTGACGGCCCCGTAATGCAGAAGAAGACAATGGGCTGGGAAGCGTCCACCGAGCGGTTGTACCCCG
AGGACGGCGTGCTGAAGGGCGACATTAAGATGGCCCTGCGCCTGAAGGACGGAGGCCGCTACCTGGCGGA
CTTCAAGACCACCTACAAGGCCAAGAAGCCCGTGCAGATGCCCGGCGCCTACAACGTGGACCGCAAGTTG
GACATCACCTCCCACAACGAGGACTACACCGTGGTGGAACAGTACGAACGCTCCGAGGGCCGCCACTCCA
CCGGCGGCATGGACGAGCTGTATAAGGGAAGCGGAGCTACTAACTTCAGCCTGCTGAAGCAGGCTGGAGA
CGTGGAGGAGAACCCTGGGCCCGAGGATGCCAAGAATATTAAGAAAGGCCCTGCCCCATTCTACCCTCTG
GAAGATGGCACTGCTGGTGAGCAACTGCACAAGGCCATGAAGAGGTATGCCCTGGTCCCTGGCACCATTG
CCTTCACTGATGCTCACATTGAGGTGGACATCACCTATGCTGAATACTTTGAGATGTCTGTGAGGCTGGC
AGAAGCCATGAAAAGATATGGACTGAACACCAACCACAGGATTGTGGTGTGCTCTGAGAACTCTCTCCAG
TTCTTCATGCCTGTGTTAGGAGCCCTGTTCATTGGAGTGGCTGTGGCCCCTGCCAATGACATCTACAATG
AGAGAGAGCTCCTGAACAGCATGGGCATCAGCCAGCCAACTGTGGTCTTTGTGAGCAAGAAGGGCCTGCA
AAAGATCCTGAATGTGCAGAAGAAGCTGCCCATCATCCAGAAGATCATCATCATGGACAGCAAGACTGAC
TACCAGGGCTTCCAGAGCATGTATACCTTTGTGACCAGCCACTTACCCCCTGGCTTCAATGAGTATGACT
TTGTGCCTGAGAGCTTTGACAGGGACAAGACCATTGCTCTGATTATGAACAGCTCTGGCTCCACTGGACT
GCCCAAAGGTGTGGCTCTGCCCCACAGAACTGCTTGTGTGAGATTCAGCCATGCCAGAGACCCCATCTTT
GGCAACCAGATCATCCCTGACACTGCCATCCTGTCTGTGGTTCCATTCCATCATGGCTTTGGCATGTTCA
CAACACTGGGGTACCTGATCTGTGGCTTCAGAGTGGTGCTGATGTATAGGTTTGAGGAGGAGCTGTTTCT
GAGGAGCCTACAAGACTACAAGATCCAGTCTGCCCTGCTGGTGCCCACTCTGTTCAGCTTCTTTGCCAAG
AGCACCCTCATTGACAAGTATGACCTGAGCAACCTGCATGAGATTGCCTCTGGAGGAGCACCCCTGAGCA
AGGAGGTGGGTGAGGCTGTGGCAAAGAGGTTCCATCTCCCAGGAATCAGACAGGGCTATGGCCTGACTGA
GACCACCTCTGCCATCCTCATCACCCCTGAAGGAGATGACAAGCCTGGTGCTGTGGGCAAGGTGGTTCCC
TTTTTTGAGGCCAAGGTGGTGGACCTGGACACTGGCAAGACCCTGGGAGTGAACCAGAGGGGTGAGCTGT
GTGTGAGGGGTCCCATGATCATGTCTGGCTATGTGAACAACCCTGAGGCCACCAATGCCCTGATTGACAA
GGATGGCTGGCTGCACTCTGGTGACATTGCCTACTGGGATGAGGATGAGCACTTTTTCATTGTGGACAGG
CTGAAGAGCCTCATCAAGTACAAAGGCTACCAAGTGGCACCTGCTGAGCTAGAGAGCATCCTGCTCCAGC
ACCCCAACATCTTTGATGCTGGTGTGGCTGGCCTGCCTGATGATGATGCTGGAGAGCTGCCTGCTGCTGT
TGTGGTTCTGGAGCATGGAAAGACCATGACTGAGAAGGAGATTGTGGACTATGTGGCCAGTCAGGTGACC
ACTGCCAAGAAGCTGAGGGGAGGTGTGGTGTTTGTGGATGAGGTGCCAAAGGGTCTGACTGGCAAGCTGG
ATGCCAGAAAGATCAGAGAGATCCTGATCAAGGCCAAGAAGGGTGGCAAAATCGCCGTCTAGAATTCTAA
TCAACCTCTGGATTACAAAATTTGTGAAAGATTGACTGGTATTCTTAACTATGTTGCTCCTTTTACGCTA
TGTGGATACGCTGCTTTAATGCCTTTGTATCATGCTATTGCTTCCCGTATGGCTTTCATTTTCTCCTCCT
TGTATAAATCCTGGTTGCTGTCTCTTTATGAGGAGTTGTGGCCCGTTGTCAGGCAACGTGGCGTGGTGTG
CACTGTGTTTGCTGACGCAACCCCCACTGGTTGGGGCATTGCCACCACCTGTCAGCTCCTTTCCGGGACT
TTCGCTTTCCCCCTCCCTATTGCCACGGCGGAACTCATCGCCGCCTGCCTTGCCCGCTGCTGGACAGGGG
CTCGGCTGTTGGGCACTGACAATTCCGTGGTGTTGTCGGGGAAATCATCGTCCTTTCCTTGGCTGCTCGC
CTGTGTTGCCACCTGGATTCTGCGCGGGACGTCCTTCTGCTACGTCCCTTCGGCCCTCAATCCAGCGGAC
CTTCCTTCCCGCGGCCTGCTGCCGGCTCTGCGGCCTCTTCCGCGTCTTCGCCTTCGCCCTCAGACGAGTC
GGATCTCCCTTTGGGCCGCCTCCCCGCCTCTCGAGTTCGAGCAGACATGATAAGATACATTGATGAGTTT
GGACAAACCACAACTAGAATGCAGTGAAAAAAATGCTTTATTTGTGAAATTTGTGATGCTATTGCTTTAT
TTGTAACCATTATAAGCTGCAATAAACAAGTTAACAACAACAATTGCATTCATTTTATGTTTCAGGTTCA
GGGGGAGATGTGGGAGGTTTTTTAAAGCAAGTAAAACCTCTACAAATGTGGTAAAATCCGGACCGAGCGG
CCGCAGGAACCCCTAGTGATGGAGTTGGCCACTCCCTCTCTGCGCGCTCGCTCGCTCACTGAGGCCGGGC
GACCAAAGGTCGCCCGACGCCCGGGCTTTGCCCGGGCGGCCTCAGTGAGCGAGCGAGCGCGCAGCTGCCT
GCAGGGGCGCCTGATGCGGTATTTTCTCCTTACGCATCTGTGCGGTATTTCACACCGCATA
[95 nt withheld, positions 4752-4846]
T
[46 nt withheld, positions 4848-4893]
C
[141 nt withheld, positions 4895-5035]
CCTTTGACGTTGGAGTCCACGTTCTTT
[37 nt withheld, positions 5063-5099]
ACTCTATCTCGGGCTATTCTTTTGATTTATAAGGGATTTTGCCGATTTCGGTCTATTGGTTAAAAAATGA
GCTGATTTAACAAAAATTTAACGCGAATTTTAACAAAATATTAACGTTTACAATTTTATGGTGCACTCTC
AGTACAATCTGCTCTGATGCCGCATAGTTAAGCCAGCCCCGACACCCGCCAACACCCGCTGACGCGCCCT
GACGGGCTTGTCTGCTCCCGGCATCCGCTTACAGACAAGCTGTGACCGTCTCCGGGAGCTGCATGTGTCA
GAGGTTTTCACCGTCATCACCGAAACGCGCGAGACGAAAGGGCCTCGTGATACGCCTATTTTTATAGGTT
AATGTCATGATAATAATGGTTTCTTAGACGTCAGGTGGCACTTTTCGGGGAAATGTGCGCGGAACCCCTA
TTTGTTTATTTTTCTAAATACATTCAAATATGTATCCGCTCATGAGACAATAACCCTGATAAATGCTTCA
ATAATATTGAAAAAGGAAGAGTATGAGTATTCAACATTTCCGTGTCGCCCTTATTCCCTTTTTTGCGGCA
TTTTGCCTTCCTGTTTTTGCTCACCCAGAAACGCTGGTGAAAGTAAAAGATGCTGAAGATCAGTTGGGTG
CACGAGTGGGTTACATCGAACTGGATCTCAACAGCGGTAAGATCCTTGAGAGTTTTCGCCCCGAAGAACG
TTTTCCAATGATGAGCACTTTTAAAGTTCTGCTATGTGGCGCGGTATTATCCCGTATTGACGCCGGGCAA
GAGCAACTCGGTCGCCGCATACACTATTCTCAGAATGACTTGGTTGAGTACTCACCAGTCACAGAAAAGC
ATCTTACGGATGGCATGACAGTAAGAGAATTATGCAGTGCTGCCATAACCATGAGTGATAACACTGCGGC
CAACTTACTTCTGACAACGATCGGAGGACCGAAGGAGCTAACCGCTTTTTTGCACAACATGGGGGATCAT
GTAACTCGCCTTGATCGTTGGGAACCGGAGCTGAATGAAGCCATACCAAACGACGAGCGTGACACCACGA
TGCCTGTAGCAATGGCAACAACGTTGCGCAAACTATTAACTGGCGAACTACTTACTCTAGCTTCCCGGCA
ACAATTAATAGACTGGATGGAGGCGGATAAAGTTGCAGGACCACTTCTGCGCTCGGCCCTTCCGGCTGGC
TGGTTTATTGCTGATAAATCTGGAGCCGGTGAGCGTGGGTCTCGCGGTATCATTGCAGCACTGGGGCCAG
ATGGTAAGCCCTCCCGTATCGTAGTTATCTACACGACGGGGAGTCAGGCAACTATGGATGAACGAAATAG
ACAGATCGCTGAGATAGGTGCCTCACTGATTAAGCATTGGTAACTGTCAGACCAAGTTTACTCATATATA
CTTTAGATTGATTTAAAACTTCATTTTTAATTTAAAAGGATCTAGGTGAAGATCCTTTTTGATAATCTCA
TGACCAAAATCCCTTAACGTGAGTTTTCGTTCCACTGAGCGTCAGACCCCGTAGAAAAGATCAAAGGATC
TTCTTGAGATCCTTTTTTTCTGCGCGTAATCTGCTGCTTGCAAACAAAAAAACCACCGCTACCAGCGGTG
GTTTGTTTGCCGGATCAAGAGCTACCAACTCTTTTTCCGAAGGTAACTGGCTTCAGCAGAGCGCAGATAC
CAAATACTGTTCTTCTAGTGTAGCCGTAGTTAGGCCACCACTTCAAGAACTCTGTAGCACCGCCTACATA
CCTCGCTCTGCTAATCCTGTTACCAGTGGCTGCTGCCAGTGGCGATAAGTCGTGTCTTACCGGGTTGGAC
TCAAGACGATAGTTACCGGATAAGGCGCAGCGGTCGGGCTGAACGGGGGGTTCGTGCACACAGCCCAGCT
TGGAGCGAACGACCTACACCGAACTGAGATACCTACAGCGTGAGCTATGAGAAAGCGCCACGCTTCCCGA
AGGGAGAAAGGCGGACAGGTATCCGGTAAGCGGCAGGGTCGGAACAGGAGAGCGCACGAGGGAGCTTCCA
GGGGGAAACGCCTGGTATCTTTATAGTCCTGTCGGGTTTCGCCACCTCTGACTTGAGCGTCGATTTTTGT
GATGCTCGTCAGGGGGGCGGAGCCTATGGAAAAACGCCAGCAACGCGGCCTTTTTACGGTTCCTGGCCTT
TTGCTGGCCTTTTGCTCACATGT
Features (pLannotate 1.2.2; 21 found; start..end, strand, type, name):
     12..39      +  repeat_region  AAV2 ITR (fragment): inverted terminal repeat of adeno-associated virus serotype 2 inverted
     68..95      +  repeat_region  AAV2 ITR (fragment): inverted terminal repeat of adeno-associated virus serotype 2 inverted
    201..504     +  enhancer       CMV enhancer: human cytomegalovirus immediate early enhancer
    506..625     +  promoter       chicken β-actin promoter (fragment): No description available
    617..743     +  promoter       chicken β-actin promoter (fragment): No description available
    744..879     +  intron         hybrid intron (fragment): hybrid between chicken β-actin (CBA) and minute virus of mice (MMV) introns (Gray et al., 2011)
    944..1149    +  intron         chimeric intron (fragment): chimera between introns from chicken β-actin and rabbit β-globin
   1264..1284    +  CDS            SV40 NLS: nuclear localization signal of SV40 (simian virus 40) large T antigen
   1294..1986    +  CDS            mScarlet: mScarlet is a basic (constitutively fluorescent) red fluorescent protein published in 2016, derived from synthetic construct. It has moderate acid sensitivity.
   2053..3690    +  CDS            LUCI_PHOPY: Experimental evidence at protein level: Swiss-Prot protein existence level 1. Produces green light with a wavelength of 562 nm. From Photinus pyralis (Common eastern firefly) (Lampyris pyralis).
   3709..4297    +  misc_feature   WPRE: woodchuck hepatitis virus posttranscriptional regulatory element
   4321..4442    -  polyA_signal   SV40 poly(A) signal: SV40 polyadenylation signal
   4465..4533    -  CDS            large T antigen (fragment): large T antigen from SV40 (simian virus 40)
   4555..4695    +  repeat_region  AAV2 ITR: inverted terminal repeat of adeno-associated virus serotype 2 inverted
   4700..4751    -  misc_feature   bom (fragment): basis of mobility region from pBR322
   4770..5225    +  rep_origin     f1 ori (sequence partly withheld): f1 bacteriophage origin of replication; arrow indicates direction of (+) strand synthesis
   5226..5275    -  misc_feature   bom (fragment): basis of mobility region from pBR322
   5377..5412    -  CDS            rop (fragment): Rop protein, which maintains plasmids at low copy number; rop
   5507..5611    +  promoter       AmpR promoter: bla
   5612..6472    +  CDS            AmpR: β-lactamase; bla; confers resistance to ampicillin, carbenicillin, and related antibiotics
   6643..7231    +  rep_origin     ori: high-copy-number ColE1/pMB1/pBR322/pUC origin of replication
