[The description below was written by a language model from this plasmid's Addgene catalogue record and pLannotate feature annotations shown in this document.]
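Description:
AAV-CAG-SV40NLSf-mScarlet-P2A-hLuc-WPRE is an AAV genome (transfer) plasmid for mammalian expression, built on a backbone recorded as kiCAP and deposited as a reporter genome for packaging into recombinant AAV. The sequenced record is 7,292 nt. The bacterial portion carries a high-copy ColE1/pUC-type origin, an f1 phage origin, and a β-lactamase gene with its own promoter for ampicillin selection. Small remnants of the pBR322 bom and rop regions are also annotated. The expression cassette lies between AAV2 inverted terminal repeats, which are the cis elements needed for replication and encapsidation of the genome. The downstream ITR is annotated as complete, while only short fragments of the upstream ITR were detected, which may reflect the difficulty of sequencing or annotating these repeats.

Between the ITRs, a CAG-type promoter (CMV immediate-early enhancer, chicken β-actin promoter and chimeric intron sequences) drives strong, ubiquitous expression of a single bicistronic transcript. The open reading frame begins with an SV40 large T antigen nuclear localization signal fused to the red fluorescent protein mScarlet, followed by firefly (Photinus pyralis) luciferase. According to the plasmid name, a P2A self-cleaving peptide separates the two, although it is not annotated in the feature table. The catalogue insert field reads "NLS-mScarlet-2A-mScarlet", which conflicts with both the name and the annotated luciferase coding sequence. A WPRE boosts transcript stability and expression, and an SV40 polyadenylation signal terminates the message. Transduced cells therefore show nuclear red fluorescence for imaging and cell counting, together with a luminescence readout. This suits the construct to quantifying transduction by AAV capsids, consistent with the associated work on engineered capsids targeting the central nervous system.
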