Addgene plasmid #203539: AAV-CAG-SV40NLSf-mScarlet-P2A-hLuc-WPRE
Purpose: AAV reporter genome plasmid
Depositing lab: Ben Deverman. Depositing organization: Broad Institute. Publication: Targeting AAV vectors to the central nervous system by engineering capsid-receptor interactions that enable crossing of the blood-brain barrier. Huang Q, Chen AT, Chan KY, Sorensen H, Barry AJ, Azari B, Zheng Q, Beddow T, Zhao B, Tobey IG, Moncada-Reid C, Eid FE, Walkey CJ, Ljungberg MC, Lagor WR, Heaney JD, Chan YA, Deverman BE. PLoS Biol. 2023 Jul 19;21(7):e3002112. doi: 10.1371/journal.pbio.3002112. eCollection 2023 Jul. PubMed 37467291.
Backbone
  Vector backbone: kiCAP
  Vector type: Mammalian Expression, AAV
Growth in bacteria
  Bacterial resistance: Ampicillin, 100 μg/mL
  Growth temperature: 37°C
  Growth strain: NEB Stable
  Copy number: High Copy
Gene/Insert
  Gene/Insert name: NLS-mScarlet-2A-mScarlet
  Species: Synthetic
  Cloning method: Unknown
Terms and licenses: Academic/Nonprofit Terms; Industry Terms: Not Available to Industry
How to cite: AAV-CAG-SV40NLSf-mScarlet-P2A-hLuc-WPRE was a gift from Ben Deverman (Addgene plasmid # 203539 ; http://n2t.net/addgene:203539 ; RRID:Addgene_203539)
